Addgene plasmid #159522: pJO818 (pRS425 Gal1-Ufd2-flag)
Purpose: expresses ufd2-flag in yeast cells
Depositing lab: Alexander Varshavsky. Depositing organization: California Institute of Technology.
Backbone
  Vector backbone: pRS425-Gal1
  Backbone size w/o insert (bp): 7540
  Total vector size (bp): 10453
  Vector type: Yeast Expression
  Selectable markers: LEU2
Growth in bacteria
  Bacterial resistance: Ampicillin, 100 μg/mL
  Growth temperature: 37°C
  Growth strain: DH5alpha
  Copy number: High Copy
Gene/Insert
  Gene/Insert name: Ufd2 (alt name: YDL190C)
  Species: S. cerevisiae (budding yeast)
  Insert size (bp): 2886
  Promoter: Gal1
  Tag / fusion protein: Flag (C terminal on insert)
  Cloning method: Restriction Enzyme; 5′ cloning site AscI (not destroyed); 3′ cloning site BamHI (not destroyed)
  Sequencing primers: 5′ M13-F; 3′ M13-R
Terms and licenses: Academic/Nonprofit Terms; Industry Terms: Not Available to Industry
How to cite: pJO818 (pRS425 Gal1-Ufd2-flag) was a gift from Alexander Varshavsky (Addgene plasmid # 159522 ; http://n2t.net/addgene:159522 ; RRID:Addgene_159522)
