[The description below was written by a language model from this plasmid's Addgene catalogue record and pLannotate feature annotations shown in this document.]
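Description:
pJO818 (pRS425 Gal1-Ufd2-flag) is a yeast expression plasmid built on a pRS425-Gal1 backbone, an E. coli/S. cerevisiae shuttle vector. In bacteria it replicates from a high-copy ColE1/pUC-type origin and is selected with ampicillin through the AmpR (β-lactamase) gene. In yeast it is maintained as a multicopy episome by the 2μ origin and selected by leucine prototrophy through the LEU2 marker, which is driven by its own promoter. The backbone also retains an f1 phage origin, flanking T7 and T3 promoters, and remnants of the lacZα/lac promoter region typical of pRS-series vectors. Several short annotated fragments (bom, rop, lacI, NFS1) appear to be backbone or LEU2-flanking remnants rather than functional parts.

The payload is the S. cerevisiae UFD2 open reading frame (YDL190C), cloned between AscI and BamHI sites downstream of the galactose-inducible, Gal4-regulated GAL1 promoter and followed by the CYC1 transcription terminator. A C-terminal Flag epitope is fused to the coding sequence. The annotation software labels it as a fragment of 3xFLAG, and its short length fits a single Flag unit. Ufd2 is an E4 ubiquitin chain-elongation enzyme that also has E3 ligase activity; it works with Cdc48 to extend short ubiquitin chains on substrates destined for the proteasome. The plasmid therefore allows galactose-controlled, high-level production of tagged Ufd2 in yeast, with the tag suited to immunodetection or affinity capture, although the record states only that it expresses Ufd2-flag in yeast cells.

The full sequenced record is 10,381 nt, slightly shorter than the catalogued 10,453 bp. The depositor's "full" sequence covers only the 2,886 bp UFD2 insert.
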