Features (pLannotate 1.2.2; 1 found; start..end, strand, type, name):
      1..2883    +  CDS            UFD2: UFD2_YEAST - Experimental evidence at protein level: Swiss-Prot protein existence level 1. E4 ubiquitin chain-elongation enzyme specifically involved in polyubiquitin chain assembly. Binds to CDC48 and elongates mono- and diubiquitinated ERAD substrates presented by the UFD1-NPL4-CDC48/p97 (UNC) AAA ATPase complex to a chain length of 4 to 6 ubiquitin moieties. Delivers these polyubiquitinated substrates to RAD23 and DSK2, which target them to the proteasome. Has E3 ubiquitin-protein ligase activity, accepting ubiquitin from its cognate E2 ubiquitin- conjugating enzyme UBC4. Enhances ubiquitin
>Addgene plasmid #159522 | pJO818 (pRS425 Gal1-Ufd2-flag) | depositor full sequence | sequence record 308597 | pJO818 (pRS425 Gal1-Ufd2-flag) sequence 2886 bps
ATGACCGCCATAGAAGATATTTTACAAATCACCACCGATCCTTCCGATACCCGTGGCTACTCTCTATTGA
AGTCCGAGGAAGTGCCTCAAGGCTCAACTCTTGGAGTTGATTTTATTGATACGCTACTATTATATCAACT
CACCGAGAATGAGAAGTTGGATAAACCGTTTGAATATTTGAACGATTGCTTTCGCCGTAATCAGCAACAA
AAAAGAATCACCAAAAACAAGCCAAATGCTGAGTCATTACATTCCACTTTCCAAGAGATTGATCGTCTTG
TCATTGGCTATGGTGTCGTTGCCTTACAAATAGAAAACTTTTGCATGAATGGTGCTTTCATCAATTATAT
CACTGGAATTGTTTCTAACGTTAACTCATATACTGATTTCCTTTCCCAAATCATTCAAAGAGCCATATTA
GAAGGTACCGCTTTGGATTTACTTAACGCTGTTTTCCCGACATTATTAGAATACTGTAATAAACATGTCA
GCCATTTTGATTTGAACGAATCTGTAATTTACAATAACGTTCTTACCATTTTTGAGTTATTTGTTACATT
TAAACCTATTGCAGAAATATTCACTAAAATAGATGGTTTTTTTGCAGACTATAGCTGTAAACCACAGGAT
TTTGAAAGGAAAACGATATTGGGGCCTATTTTATCTCTTTCTCCCATAGAAGCTGCTGTGGCAATCCGGA
ACTACGGCGATAACCTTTTGCGTTCCAAACAACAGACAGCCATGATCCATGAATCTCTACAAGCTGAGCA
TAAAGTTGTCATAGATAGACTCTTTTTTATTGTCGATAAGCTTGTTCGTGGCTCCTTAAACTCAAGGACT
GATATGATTAGTTATTTTGCCCATATCGCTAATAAAAACCATTTACGTAGAGCCGATCATCCACCATTCA
AAGAACTATCCTCTAACGGATTTATGTCCAATATCACTTTGTTATTGGTTAGATTTTCTCAACCATTTCT
AGATATTTCATATAAGAAAATCGACAAGATCGACGCAAATTACTTCAACAACCCAAGTTTATTTATTGAT
TTATCAGGGGAAACACGATTAAATTCTGATTTTAAAGAGGCAGATGCATTTTATGACAAGAACAGAAAAA
CAGCAGATTCTAAGCCAAACTTCATCTCTGATTGCTTTTTCTTGACATTAACCTATTTGCATTATGGTCT
GGGAGGTACATTATCATTTGAAGAGAAGATGGGATCTGAAATCAAAGCGTTAAAGGAAGAAATTGAAAAA
GTAAAGAAAATAGCTGCGAACCACGATGTCTTTGCCAGATTCATTACAGCACAATTATCCAAGATGGAGA
AGGCGTTGAAAACAACAGAATCTTTGCGATTTGCTCTTCAAGGGTTCTTCGCTCATAGATCTCTTCAACT
AGAGGTTTTCGACTTTATTTGTGGTGCATCTACGTTCTTGATTCGTGTTGTGGATCCTGAACACGAATTT
CCGTTTAAACAAATTAAATTGCCATTAATTCCGGACCAAATAGGTGTTGAAAACGTGGACAACGCTGATT
TTTTGAGAGCGCATGCTCCAGTGCCTTTTAAATACTATCCAGAATTTGTTGTAGAAGGTCCAGTTAACTA
TTCTCTATACATTTCGAAGTACCAGACCTCTCCAATCTTCAGAAATCCACGTCTGGGATCGTTTGTTGAG
TTTACAACAATGGTCCTCCGTTGTCCTGAATTGGTTTCCAACCCACATTTAAAAGGTAAATTAGTGCAGT
TATTAAGCGTTGGTGCTATGCCTCTAACAGACAATTCCCCCGGATTCATGATGGATATATTCGAACACGA
CGAATTAGTTAACAAGAATCTGTTATATGCTCTACTAGACTTTTATGTTATTGTTGAAAAAACAGGCTCT
TCTTCACAATTTTACGATAAATTCAACAGCAGATATAGCATATCAATAATTTTGGAGGAGCTTTATTACA
AGATACCATCTTATAAAAACCAATTGATCTGGCAGTCTCAAAACAATGCTGACTTTTTTGTGAGGTTCGT
TGCTCGTATGTTGAATGACTTGACTTTCCTGTTGGATGAAGGCCTAAGTAATTTGGCTGAGGTGCATAAT
ATCCAAAATGAGCTGGATAATCGTGCAAGGGGCGCGCCACCAACAAGAGAGGAAGAGGACAAAGAACTAC
AAACAAGATTGGCGTCTGCTTCCAGGCAAGCTAAGTCCTCGTGTGGATTGGCCGATAAATCGATGAAACT
GTTCGAAATCTATTCGAAGGATATACCGGCTGCATTTGTCACACCAGAAATCGTATATAGACTGGCAAGT
ATGCTAAACTATAACTTAGAGTCACTTGTCGGTCCCAAATGCGGGGAACTAAAAGTGAAAGACCCACAAA
GTTATTCATTCAACCCAAAAGATTTGTTGAAAGCCTTAACAACTGTTTATATCAATCTTTCCGAGCAATC
AGAGTTCATCAGTGCTGTCGCTAAAGATGAAAGATCATTTAATAGAAATCTCTTTGTTCGCGCAGTTGAT
ATTCTTGGTAGAAAAACTGGTTTAGCATCTCCAGAGTTCATCGAAAAACTATTGAACTTTGCCAATAAAG
CCGAAGAGCAAAGAAAGGCTGATGAAGAGGAAGATCTTGAGTATGGTGATGTTCCTGACGAGTTCTTAGA
TCCTTTGATGTACACAATTATGAAGGATCCTGTCATTTTACCAGCATCCAAGATGAATATTGATAGAAGC
ACGATCAAAGCACATCTGCTTAGTGACTCTACTGACCCGTTTAATAGAATGCCTTTAAAACTAGAGGATG
TAACACCTAATGAAGAGTTAAGGCAAAAGATTCTTTGTTTCAAAAAACAAAAAAAGGAAGAAGCAAAACA
TAAAGCAAGCGAGTGA
