Features (pLannotate 1.2.2; 23 found; start..end, strand, type, name):
     47..97      +  misc_feature   bom (fragment): basis of mobility region from pBR322
     96..212     +  CDS            NFS1 (fragment): NFS1_YEAST - Also known as SPL1 From Saccharomyces cerevisiae (strain ATCC 204508 / S288c) (Baker's yeast).
    574..1668    -  CDS            LEU2: 3-isopropylmalate dehydrogenase, required for leucine biosynthesis; S. cerevisiae LEU2; yeast auxotrophic marker
   1669..2076    -  promoter       LEU2 promoter: S. cerevisiae LEU2
   2216..2293    -  CDS            YO192_YEAST (fragment): Experimental evidence at protein level: Swiss-Prot protein existence level 1. From Saccharomyces cerevisiae (strain ATCC 204508 / S288c) (Baker's yeast).
   2324..2376    +  misc_feature   bom (fragment): basis of mobility region from pBR322
   2404..2832    -  rep_origin     f1 ori (sequence partly withheld): f1 bacteriophage origin of replication; arrow indicates direction of (+) strand synthesis
   2836..2991    -  CDS            lacZα (fragment): LacZα fragment of β-galactosidase; lacZ fragment
   2999..3017    +  promoter       T7 promoter: promoter for bacteriophage T7 RNA polymerase
   3036..3283    -  terminator     CYC1 terminator: S. cerevisiae CYC1; transcription terminator for CYC1
   3293..3316    -  CDS            3xFLAG (fragment): three tandem FLAG® epitope tags
   3323..6205    -  CDS            UFD2: UFD2_YEAST - Experimental evidence at protein level: Swiss-Prot protein existence level 1. E4 ubiquitin chain-elongation enzyme specifically involved in polyubiquitin chain assembly. Binds to CDC48 and elongates mono- and diubiquitinated ERAD substrates presented by the UFD1-NPL4-CDC48/p97 (UNC) AAA ATPase complex to a chain length of 4 to 6 ubiquitin moieties. Delivers these polyubiquitinated substrates to RAD23 and DSK2, which target them to the proteasome. Has E3 ubiquitin-protein ligase activity, accepting ubiquitin from its cognate E2 ubiquitin- conjugating enzyme UBC4. Enhances ubiquitin
   6224..6665    -  promoter       GAL1 promoter: S. cerevisiae GAL1; inducible promoter, regulated by Gal4
   6689..6707    -  promoter       T3 promoter: promoter for bacteriophage T3 RNA polymerase
   6752..6768    -  protein_bind   lac operator: The lac repressor binds to the lac operator to inhibit transcription in E. coli. This inhibition can be relieved by adding lactose or isopropyl-β-D-thiogalactopyranoside (IPTG). lac repressor encoded by lacI
   6776..6806    -  promoter       lac promoter: promoter for the E. coli lac operon
   6821..6842    -  protein_bind   CAP binding site: CAP binding activates transcription in the presence of cAMP. E. coli catabolite activator protein
   6855..6947    -  CDS            lacI (fragment): lac repressor; lacI; The lac repressor binds to the lac operator to inhibit transcription in E. coli. This inhibition can be relieved by adding lactose or isopropyl-β-D-thiogalactopyranoside (IPTG).
   7130..7718    -  rep_origin     ori: high-copy-number ColE1/pMB1/pBR322/pUC origin of replication
   7889..8749    -  CDS            AmpR: β-lactamase; bla; confers resistance to ampicillin, carbenicillin, and related antibiotics
   8750..8854    -  promoter       AmpR promoter: bla
   8881..10223   -  rep_origin     2μ ori: yeast 2μ plasmid origin of replication
  10291..10326   +  CDS            rop (fragment): Rop protein, which maintains plasmids at low copy number; rop
>Addgene plasmid #159522 | pJO818 (pRS425 Gal1-Ufd2-flag) | addgene full sequence | sequence record 311602 | Addgene NGS Result
GACAAGCCCGTCAGGGCGCGTCAGCGGGTGTTGGCGGGTGTCGGGGCTGGCTTAACTATGCGGCATCAGA
GCAGATTGTACTGAGAGTGCACCATATCGACTACGTCGTTAAGGCCGTTTCTGACAGAGTAAAATTCTTG
AGGGAACTTTCACCATTATGGGAAATGGTTCAAGAAGGTATTGACTTAAACTCCATCAAATGGTCAGGTC
ATTGAGTGTTTTTTATTTGTTGTATTTTTTTTTTTTTAGAGAAAATCCTCCAATATATAAATTAGGAATC
ATAGTTTCATGATTTTCTGTTACACCTAACTTTTTGTGTGGTGCCCTCCTCCTTGTCAATATTAATGTTA
AAGTGCAATTCTTTTTCCTTATCACGTTGAGCCATTAGTATCAATTTGCTTACCTGTATTCCTTTACATC
CTCCTTTTTCTCCTTCTTGATAAATGTATGTAGATTGCGTATATAGTTTCGTCTACCCTATGAACATATT
CCATTTTGTAATTTCGTGTCGTTTCTATTATGAATTTCATTTATAAAGTTTATGTACAAATATCATAAAA
AAAGAGAATCTTTTTAAGCAAGGATTTTCTTAACTTCTTCGGCGACAGCATCACCGACTTCGGTGGTACT
GTTGGAACCACCTAAATCACCAGTTCTGATACCTGCATCCAAAACCTTTTTAACTGCATCTTCAATGGCC
TTACCTTCTTCAGGCAAGTTCAATGACAATTTCAACATCATTGCAGCAGACAAGATAGTGGCGATAGGGT
TGACCTTATTCTTTGGCAAATCTGGAGCAGAACCGTGGCATGGTTCGTACAAACCAAATGCGGTGTTCTT
GTCTGGCAAAGAGGCCAAGGACGCAGATGGCAACAAACCCAAGGAACCTGGGATAACGGAGGCTTCATCG
GAGATGATATCACCAAACATGTTGCTGGTGATTATAATACCATTTAGGTGGGTTGGGTTCTTAACTAGGA
TCATGGCGGCAGAATCAATCAATTGATGTTGAACCTTCAATGTAGGGAATTCGTTCTTGATGGTTTCCTC
CACAGTTTTTCTCCATAATCTTGAAGAGGCCAAAACATTAGCTTTATCCAAGGACCAAATAGGCAATGGT
GGCTCATGTTGTAGGGCCATGAAAGCGGCCATTCTTGTGATTCTTTGCACTTCTGGAACGGTGTATTGTT
CACTATCCCAAGCGACACCATCACCATCGTCTTCCTTTCTCTTACCAAAGTAAATACCTCCCACTAATTC
TCTGACAACAACGAAGTCAGTACCTTTAGCAAATTGTGGCTTGATTGGAGATAAGTCTAAAAGAGAGTCG
GATGCAAAGTTACATGGTCTTAAGTTGGCGTACAATTGAAGTTCTTTACGGATTTTTAGTAAACCTTGTT
CAGGTCTAACACTACCGGTACCCCATTTAGGACCACCCACAGCACCTAACAAAACGGCATCAGCCTTCTT
GGAGGCTTCCAGCGCCTCATCTGGAAGTGGAACACCTGTAGCATCGATAGCAGCACCACCAATTAAATGA
TTTTCGAAATCGAACTTGACATTGGAACGAACATCAGAAATAGCTTTAAGAACCTTAATGGCTTCGGCTG
TGATTTCTTGACCAACGTGGTCACCTGGCAAAACGACGATCTTCTTAGGGGCAGACATTAGAATGGTATA
TCCTTGAAATATATATATATATATTGCTGAAATGTAAAAGGTAAGAAAAGTTAGAAAGTAAGACGATTGC
TAACCACCTATTGGAAAAAACAATAGGTCCTTAAATAATATTGTCAACTTCAAGTATTGTGATGCAAGCA
TTTAGTCATGAACGCTTCTCTATTCTATATGAAAAGCCGGTTCCGGCGCTCTCACCTTTCCTTTTTCTCC
CAATTTTTCAGTTGAAAAAGGTATATGCGTCAGGCGACCTCTGAAATTAACAAAAAATTTCCAGTCATCG
AATTTGATTCTGTGCGATAGCGCCCCTGTGTGTTCTCGTTATGTTGAGGAAAAAAATAATGGTTGCTAAG
AGATTCGAACTCTTGCATCTTACGATACCTGAGTATTCCCACAGTTAACTGCGGTCAAGATATTTCTTGA
ATCAGGCGCCTTAGACCGCTCGGCCAAACAACCAATTACTTGTTGAGAAATAGAGTATAATTATCCTATA
AATATAACGTTTTTGAACACACATGAACAAGGAAGTACAGGACAATTGATTTTGAAGAGAATGTGGATTT
TGATGTAATTGTTGGGATTCCATTTTTAATAAGGCAATAATATTAGGTATGTAGATATACTAGAAGTTCT
CCTCGACCGGTCGATATGCGGTGTGAAATACCGCACAGATGCGTAAGGAGAAAATACCGCATCAGGAAAT
TGTAAGCGTTAATATTTTGTTAAAATTCGCGTTAAATTTTTGTTAAATCAGCTCATTTTTTAACCAATAG
GCCGAAATCGGCAAAATCCCTTATAAATCAAAAGAATAGACCGAGATAGGGT
[37 nt withheld, positions 2503-2539]
AAAGAACGTGGACTCCAACGTCAAAGG
[49 nt withheld, positions 2567-2615]
T
[91 nt withheld, positions 2617-2707]
G
[124 nt withheld, positions 2709-2832]
CCATTCGCCATTCAGGCTGCGCAACTGTTGGGAAGGGCGATCGGTGCGGGCCTCTTCGCTATTACGCCAG
CTGGCGAAAGGGGGATGTGCTGCAAGGCGATTAAGTTGGGTAACGCCAGGGTTTTCCCAGTCACGACGTT
GTAAAACGACGGCCAGTGAGCGCGCGTAATACGACTCACTATAGGGCGAATTGGGTACCGGCCGCAAATT
AAAGCCTTCGAGCGTCCCAAAACCTTGCTTGAGAAGGTTTTCAGTATAATGTTACATGCGTACACGCGTC
TGTACAGAAAAAAAAGAAAAATTTGAAATATAAATAACGTTCTTAATACTAACATAACTATAAAAAAATA
AATAGGGACCTAGACTTCAGGTTGTCTAACTCCTTCCTTTTCGGTTAGAGCGGATGTGGGGGGAGGGCGT
GAATGTAAGCGTGACATAACTAATTACATGACTCGAGTTACTTGTCATCATCGTCCTTGTAGTCGGATCC
CTCGCTTGCTTTATGTTTTGCTTCTTCCTTTTTTTGTTTTTTGAAACAAAGAATCTTTTGCCTTAACTCT
TCATTAGGTGTTACATCCTCTAGTTTTAAAGGCATTCTATTAAACGGGTCAGTAGAGTCACTAAGCAGAT
GTGCTTTGATCGTGCTTCTATCAATATTCATCTTGGATGCTGGTAAAATGACAGGATCTTTCATAATTGT
GTACATCAAAGGATCTAAGAACTCGTCAGGAACATCACCATACTCAAGATCTTCCTCTTCATCAGCCTTT
CTTTGCTCTTCGGCTTTATTGGCAAAGTTCAATAGTTTTTCGATGAACTCTGGAGATGCTAAACCAGTTT
TTCTACCAAGAATATCAACTGCGCGAACAAAGAGATTTCTATTAAATGATCTTTCATCTTTAGCGACAGC
ACTGATGAACTCTGATTGCTCGGAAAGATTGATATAAACAGTTGTTAAGGCTTTCAACAAATCTTTTGGG
TTGAATGAATAACTTTGTGGGTCTTTCACTTTTAGTTCCCCGCATTTGGGACCGACAAGTGACTCTAAGT
TATAGTTTAGCATACTTGCCAGTCTATATACGATTTCTGGTGTGACAAATGCAGCCGGTATATCCTTCGA
ATAGATTTCGAACAGTTTCATCGATTTATCGGCCAATCCACACGAGGACTTAGCTTGCCTGGAAGCAGAC
GCCAATCTTGTTTGTAGTTCTTTGTCCTCTTCCTCTCTTGTTGGTGGCGCACCCCTTGCACGATTATCCA
GCTCATTTTGGATATTATGCACCTCAGCCAAATTACTTAGGCCTTCATCCAACAGGAAAGTCAAGTCATT
CAACATACGAGCAACGAACCTCACAAAAAAGTCAGCATTGTTTTGAGACTGCCAGATCAATTGGTTTTTA
TAAGATGGTATCTTGTAATAAAGCTCCTCCAAAATTATTGATATGCTATATCTGCTGTTGAATTTATCGT
AAAATTGTGAAGAAGAGCCTGTTTTTTCAACAATAACATAAAAGTCTAGTAGAGCATATAACAGATTCTT
GTTAACTAATTCGTCGTGTTCGAATATATCCATCATGAATCCGGGGGAATTGTCTGTTAGAGGCATAGCA
CCAACGCTTAATAACTGCACTAATTTACCTTTTAAATGTGGGTTGGAAACCAATTCAGGACAACGGAGGA
CCATTGTTGTAAACTCAACAAACGATCCCAGACGTGGATTTCTGAAGATTGGAGAGGTCTGGTACTTCGA
AATGTATAGAGAATAGTTAACTGGACCTTCTACAACAAATTCTGGATAGTATTTAAAAGGCACTGGAGCA
TGCGCTCTCAAAAAATCAGCGTTGTCCACGTTTTCAACACCTATTTGGTCCGGAATTAATGGCAATTTAA
TTTGTTTAAACGGAAATTCGTGTTCAGGATCAACAACACGAATCAAGAACGTAGATGCACCACAAATAAA
GTCGAAAACCTCTAGTTGAAGAGATCTATGAGCGAAGAACCCTTGAAGAGCAAATCGCAAAGATTCTGTT
GTTTTCAACGCCTTCTCCATCTTGGATAATTGTGCTGTAATGAATCTGGCAAAGACATCGTGGTTCGCAG
CTATTTTCTTTACTTTTTCAATTTCTTCCTTTAACGCTTTGATTTCAGATCCCATCTTCTCTTCAAATGA
TAATGTACCTCCCAGACCATAATGCAAATAGGTTAATGTCAAGAAAAAGCAATCAGAGATGAAGTTTGGC
TTAGAATCTGCTGTTTTTCTGTTCTTGTCATAAAATGCATCTGCCTCTTTAAAATCAGAATTTAATCGTG
TTTCCCCTGATAAATCAATAAATAAACTTGGGTTGTTGAAGTAATTTGCGTCGATCTTGTCGATTTTCTT
ATATGAAATATCTAGAAATGGTTGAGAAAATCTAACCAATAACAAAGTGATATTGGACATAAATCCGTTA
GAGGATAGTTCTTTGAATGGTGGATGATCGGCTCTACGTAAATGGTTTTTATTAGCGATATGGGCAAAAT
AACTAATCATATCAGTCCTTGAGTTTAAGGAGCCACGAACAAGCTTATCGACAATAAAAAAGAGTCTATC
TATGACAACTTTATGCTCAGCTTGTAGAGATTCATGGATCATGGCTGTCTGTTGTTTGGAACGCAAAAGG
TTATCGCCGTAGTTCCGGATTGCCACAGCAGCTTCTATGGGAGAAAGAGATAAAATAGGCCCCAATATCG
TTTTCCTTTCAAAATCCTGTGGTTTACAGCTATAGTCTGCAAAAAAACCATCTATTTTAGTGAATATTTC
TGCAATAGGTTTAAATGTAACAAATAACTCAAAAATGGTAAGAACGTTATTGTAAATTACAGATTCGTTC
AAATCAAAATGGCTGACATGTTTATTACAGTATTCTAATAATGTCGGGAAAACAGCGTTAAGTAAATCCA
AAGCGGTACCTTCTAATATGGCTCTTTGAATGATTTGGGAAAGGAAATCAGTATATGAGTTAACGTTAGA
AACAATTCCAGTGATATAATTGATGAAAGCACCATTCATGCAAAAGTTTTCTATTTGTAAGGCAACGACA
CCATAGCCAATGACAAGACGATCAATCTCTTGGAAAGTGGAATGTAATGACTCAGCATTTGGCTTGTTTT
TGGTGATTCTTTTTTGTTGCTGATTACGGCGAAAGCAATCGTTCAAATATTCAAACGGTTTATCCAACTT
CTCATTCTCGGTGAGTTGATATAATAGTAGCGTATCAATAAAATCAACTCCAAGAGTTGAGCCTTGAGGC
ACTTCCTCGGACTTCAATAGAGAGTAGCCACGGGTATCGGAAGGATCGGTGGTGATTTGTAAAATATCTT
CTATGGCGGTCATGGCGCGCCGGGGTTTTTTCTCCTTGACGTTAAAGTATAGAGGTATATTAACAATTTT
TTGTTGATACTTTTATTACATTTGAATAAGAAGTAATACAAACCGAAAATGTTGAAAGTATTAGTTAAAG
TGGTTATGCAGTTTTTGCATTTATATATCTGTTAATAGATCAAAAATCATCGCTTCGCTGATTAATTACC
CCAGAAATAAGGCTAAAAAACTAATCGCATTATCATCCTATGGTTGTTAATTTGATTCGTTCATTTGAAG
GTTTGTGGGGCCAGGTTACTGCCAATTTTTCCTCTTCATAACCATAAAAGCTAGTATTGTAGAATCTTTA
TTGTTCGGAGCAGTGCGGCGCGAGGCACATCTGCGTTTCAGGAACGCGACCGGTGAAGACGAGGACGCAC
GGAGGAGAGTCTTCCTTCGGAGGGCTGTCACCCGCTCGGCGGCTTCTAATCCGTACTAGAGCTCCAGCTT
TTGTTCCCTTTAGTGAGGGTTAATTGCGCGCTTGGCGTAATCATGGTCATAGCTGTTTCCTGTGTGAAAT
TGTTATCCGCTCACAATTCCACACAACATACGAGCCGGAAGCATAAAGTGTAAAGCCTGGGGTGCCTAAT
GAGTGAGCTAACTCACATTAATTGCGTTGCGCTCACTGCCCGCTTTCCAGTCGGGAAACCTGTCGTGCCA
GCTGCATTAATGAATCGGCCAACGCGCGGGGAGAGGCGGTTTGCGTATTGGGCGCTCTTCCGCTTCCTCG
CTCACTGACTCGCTGCGCTCGGTCGTTCGGCTGCGGCGAGCGGTATCAGCTCACTCAAAGGCGGTAATAC
GGTTATCCACAGAATCAGGGGATAACGCAGGAAAGAACATGTGAGCAAAAGGCCAGCAAAAGGCCAGGAA
CCGTAAAAAGGCCGCGTTGCTGGCGTTTTTCCATAGGCTCCGCCCCCCTGACGAGCATCACAAAAATCGA
CGCTCAAGTCAGAGGTGGCGAAACCCGACAGGACTATAAAGATACCAGGCGTTTCCCCCTGGAAGCTCCC
TCGTGCGCTCTCCTGTTCCGACCCTGCCGCTTACCGGATACCTGTCCGCCTTTCTCCCTTCGGGAAGCGT
GGCGCTTTCTCATAGCTCACGCTGTAGGTATCTCAGTTCGGTGTAGGTCGTTCGCTCCAAGCTGGGCTGT
GTGCACGAACCCCCCGTTCAGCCCGACCGCTGCGCCTTATCCGGTAACTATCGTCTTGAGTCCAACCCGG
TAAGACACGACTTATCGCCACTGGCAGCAGCCACTGGTAACAGGATTAGCAGAGCGAGGTATGTAGGCGG
TGCTACAGAGTTCTTGAAGTGGTGGCCTAACTACGGCTACACTAGAAGAACAGTATTTGGTATCTGCGCT
CTGCTGAAGCCAGTTACCTTCGGAAAAAGAGTTGGTAGCTCTTGATCCGGCAAACAAACCACCGCTGGTA
GCGGTGGTTTTTTTGTTTGCAAGCAGCAGATTACGCGCAGAAAAAAAGGATCTCAAGAAGATCCTTTGAT
CTTTTCTACGGGGTCTGACGCTCAGTGGAACGAAAACTCACGTTAAGGGATTTTGGTCATGAGATTATCA
AAAAGGATCTTCACCTAGATCCTTTTAAATTAAAAATGAAGTTTTAAATCAATCTAAAGTATATATGAGT
AAACTTGGTCTGACAGTTACCAATGCTTAATCAGTGAGGCACCTATCTCAGCGATCTGTCTATTTCGTTC
ATCCATAGTTGCCTGACTCCCCGTCGTGTAGATAACTACGATACGGGAGGGCTTACCATCTGGCCCCAGT
GCTGCAATGATACCGCGAGACCCACGCTCACCGGCTCCAGATTTATCAGCAATAAACCAGCCAGCCGGAA
GGGCCGAGCGCAGAAGTGGTCCTGCAACTTTATCCGCCTCCATCCAGTCTATTAATTGTTGCCGGGAAGC
TAGAGTAAGTAGTTCGCCAGTTAATAGTTTGCGCAACGTTGTTGCCATTGCTACAGGCATCGTGGTGTCA
CGCTCGTCGTTTGGTATGGCTTCATTCAGCTCCGGTTCCCAACGATCAAGGCGAGTTACATGATCCCCCA
TGTTGTGCAAAAAAGCGGTTAGCTCCTTCGGTCCTCCGATCGTTGTCAGAAGTAAGTTGGCCGCAGTGTT
ATCACTCATGGTTATGGCAGCACTGCATAATTCTCTTACTGTCATGCCATCCGTAAGATGCTTTTCTGTG
ACTGGTGAGTACTCAACCAAGTCATTCTGAGAATAGTGTATGCGGCGACCGAGTTGCTCTTGCCCGGCGT
CAATACGGGATAATACCGCGCCACATAGCAGAACTTTAAAAGTGCTCATCATTGGAAAACGTTCTTCGGG
GCGAAAACTCTCAAGGATCTTACCGCTGTTGAGATCCAGTTCGATGTAACCCACTCGTGCACCCAACTGA
TCTTCAGCATCTTTTACTTTCACCAGCGTTTCTGGGTGAGCAAAAACAGGAAGGCAAAATGCCGCAAAAA
AGGGAATAAGGGCGACACGGAAATGTTGAATACTCATACTCTTCCTTTTTCAATATTATTGAAGCATTTA
TCAGGGTTATTGTCTCATGAGCGGATACATATTTGAATGTATTTAGAAAAATAAACAAATAGGGGTTCCG
CGCACATTTCCCCGAAAAGTGCCACCTGAACGAAGCATCTGTGCTTCATTTTGTAGAACAAAAATGCAAC
GCGAGAGCGCTAATTTTTCAAACAAAGAATCTGAGCTGCATTTTTACAGAACAGAAATGCAACGCGAAAG
CGCTATTTTACCAACGAAGAATCTGTGCTTCATTTTTGTAAAACAAAAATGCAACGCGAGAGCGCTAATT
TTTCAAACAAAGAATCTGAGCTGCATTTTTACAGAACAGAAATGCAACGCGAGAGCGCTATTTTACCAAC
AAAGAATCTATACTTCTTTTTTGTTCTACAAAAATGCATCCCGAGAGCGCTATTTTTCTAACAAAGCATC
TTAGATTACTTTTTTTCTCCTTTGTGCGCTCTATAATGCAGTCTCTTGATAACTTTTTGCACTGTAGGTC
CGTTAAGGTTAGAAGAAGGCTACTTTGGTGTCTATTTTCTCTTCCATAAAAAAAGCCTGACTCCACTTCC
CGCGTTTACTGATTACTAGCGAAGCTGCGGGTGCATTTTTTCAAGATAAAGGCATCCCCGATTATATTCT
ATACCGATGTGGATTGCGCATACTTTGTGAACAGAAAGTGATAGCGTTGATGATTCTTCATTGGTCAGAA
AATTATGAACGGTTTCTTCTATTTTGTCTCTATATACTACGTATAGGAAATGTTTACATTTTCGTATTGT
TTTCGATTCACTCTATGAATAGTTCTTACTACAATTTTTTTGTCTAAAGAGTAATACTAGAGATAAACAT
AAAAAATGTAGAGGTCGAGTTTAGATGCAAGTTCAAGGAGCGAAAGGTGGATGGGTAGGTTATATAGGGA
TATAGCACAGAGATATATAGCAAAGAGATACTTTTGAGCAATGTTTGTGGAAGCGGTATTCGCAATATTT
TAGTAGCTCGTTACAGTCCGGTGCGTTTTTGGTTTTTTGAAAGTGCGTCTTCAGAGCGCTTTTGGTTTTC
AAAAGCGCTCTGAAGTTCCTATACTTTCTAGAGAATAGGAACTTCGGAATAGGAACTTCAAAGCGTTTCC
GAAAACGAGCGCTTCCGAAAATGCAACGCGAGCTGCGCACATACAGCTCACTGTTCACGTCGCACCTATA
TCTGCGTGTTGCCTGTATATATATATACATGAGAAGAACGGCATAGTGCGTGTTTATGCTTAAATGCGTA
CTTATATGCGTCTATTTATGTAGGATGAAAGGTAGTCTAGTACCTCCTGTGATATTATCCCATTCCATGC
GGGGTATCGTATGCTTCCTTCAGCACTACCCTTTAGCTGTTCTATATGCTGCCACTCCTCAATTGGATTA
GTCTCATCCTTCAATGCTATCATTTCCTTTGATATTGGATCATACTAAGAAACCATTATTATCATGACAT
TAACCTATAAAAATAGGCGTATCACGAGGCCCTTTCGTCTCGCGCGTTTCGGTGATGACGGTGAAAACCT
CTGACACATGCAGCTCCCGGAGACGGTCACAGCTTGTCTGTAAGCGGATGCCGGGAGCA
